Addgene plasmid #119959: 6CC8 (MBD3)
Purpose: Bacterial expression for structure determination
Depositing lab: Cheryl Arrowsmith. Depositing organization: University of Toronto.
Backbone
  Vector backbone: pET28GST-LIC
  Backbone manufacturer: SGC (Addgene Plasmid #26101)
  Vector type: Bacterial Expression
Growth in bacteria
  Bacterial resistance: Kanamycin, 50 μg/mL
  Growth temperature: 37°C
  Growth strain: DH5alpha
  Copy number: Low Copy
Gene/Insert
  Gene/Insert name: MBD3 (alt names: PDB ID: 6CC8, 6CCG; MDB3FL;gi|21464122)
  Species: H. sapiens (human)
  Insert size (bp): 213
  Mutation: MBD domain (contains residues 1-71)
  Entrez Gene: MBD3
  Promoter: T7
  Tag / fusion protein: GSTtag, 6xHis and Thrombin (N terminal on backbone)
  Cloning method: Ligation Independent Cloning
  Sequencing primers: 5′ T7; 3′ T7-term
Terms and licenses: Academic/Nonprofit Terms; Industry Terms: Not Available to Industry
Depositor comments: N-Tag: MSPILGYWKIKGLVQPTRLLLEYLEEKYEEHLYERDEGDKWRNKKFELGLEFPNLPYYIDGDVKLTQSMAIIRYIADKHNMLGGCPKERAEISMLEGAVLDIRYGVSRIAYSKDFETLKVDFLSKLPMLKMFEDRLCHKTYLNGDHVTHPDFMLYDALDVVLYMDPMCLDAFPKLVCFKKRIEAIPQIDKYLKSSKYIAWPLQGWQATFGGGDHPPKSDGSSMGSSHHHHHHSSGLVPRGS. MBD3:JMC065-E03:C226116. SGC link: http://www.thesgc.org/structures/6CC8/ https://www.thesgc.org/structures/6CCG/
How to cite: 6CC8 (MBD3) was a gift from Cheryl Arrowsmith (Addgene plasmid # 119959 ; http://n2t.net/addgene:119959 ; RRID:Addgene_119959)
