[The description below was written by a language model from this plasmid's Addgene catalogue record and pLannotate feature annotations shown in this document.]
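Description:
6CC8 (MBD3) is a bacterial expression plasmid built on the pET28GST-LIC backbone, made to produce the methyl-CpG-binding domain of human MBD3 for structure determination. The 213 bp insert encodes residues 1-71 of MBD3 and was introduced by ligation-independent cloning. The automated annotation labels this segment as a fragment of mouse Mbd3, which most likely reflects close sequence similarity between the orthologues, since the catalogue entry gives the species as human. Expression is driven by a T7 promoter followed by a lac operator and the T7 gene 10 ribosome binding site. A plasmid-borne lacI gene supplies repressor, so transcription is held off until induction with IPTG in a host that provides T7 RNA polymerase. A T7 terminator closes the cassette.

The protein is made as an N-terminal fusion to Schistosoma japonicum glutathione S-transferase, followed by a 6xHis tag and a thrombin cleavage site. This allows glutathione or metal-affinity purification and then removal of the tags to release the MBD domain. The short hit annotated as a capTEV fragment corresponds to this His-tag region. The further His-tag and SET1 fragment hits lie downstream of the insert and appear to be residual pET vector sequence; the record lists only N-terminal tags.

The 6,192 nt plasmid is selected with kanamycin through the aph(3')-Ia gene. It replicates from a pBR322-type ColE1 origin with the bom site and rop gene, consistent with the low copy number listed. An f1 origin is also present, and the short tetracycline-resistance fragments are non-functional backbone remnants.
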