Features (pLannotate 1.2.2; 21 found; start..end, strand, type, name):
     12..34      +  RBS            RBS: efficient ribosome binding site from bacteriophage T7 gene 10 (Olins and Rangwala, 1989)
     42..695     +  CDS            GST26_SCHJA: Experimental evidence at protein level: Swiss-Prot protein existence level 1. GST isoenzymes appear to play a central role in the parasite detoxification system. Other functions are also suspected including a role in increasing the solubility of haematin in the parasite gut. From Schistosoma japonicum (Blood fluke).
    723..739     +  CDS            capTEV™ (fragment): composite tag for in vivo biotinylation, TEV protease cleavage, and 6xHis tagging
    768..980     +  CDS            Mbd3 (fragment): MBD3_MOUSE - Experimental evidence at protein level: Swiss-Prot protein existence level 1. Acts as transcriptional repressor and plays a role in gene silencing. Does not bind DNA by itself. Binds to DNA with a preference for sites containing methylated CpG dinucleotides (in vitro). Binds to a lesser degree DNA containing unmethylated CpG dinucleotides (By similarity). Recruits histone deacetylases and DNA methyltransferases. From Mus musculus (Mouse).
   1010..1027    +  CDS            9xHis (fragment): 9xHis affinity tag
   1037..1086    +  CDS            SET1 (fragment): solubility-enhancement tag derived from T7 phage gene 10B
   1094..1141    +  terminator     T7 terminator: transcription terminator for bacteriophage T7 RNA polymerase
   1178..1606    +  rep_origin     f1 ori (sequence partly withheld): f1 bacteriophage origin of replication; arrow indicates direction of (+) strand synthesis
   1659..1716    +  promoter       AmpR promoter (fragment): bla
   1725..2540    -  CDS            KanR: aminoglycoside phosphotransferase; aph(3')-Ia; confers resistance to kanamycin in bacteria or G418 (Geneticin®) in eukaryotes
   2662..3250    +  rep_origin     ori: high-copy-number ColE1/pMB1/pBR322/pUC origin of replication
   3436..3575    -  misc_feature   bom: basis of mobility region from pBR322
   3677..3868    -  CDS            rop: Rop protein, which maintains plasmids at low copy number; rop
   3885..4265    +  CDS            YPB1_ECOLX: Protein predicted: Swiss-Prot protein existence level 4. From Escherichia coli.
   4337..4628    -  CDS            TcR (fragment): tetracycline efflux protein; tet; confers resistance to tetracycline
   4643..4664    -  protein_bind   CAP binding site: CAP binding activates transcription in the presence of cAMP. E. coli catabolite activator protein
   4677..5759    -  CDS            lacI: lac repressor; lacI; The lac repressor binds to the lac operator to inhibit transcription in E. coli. This inhibition can be relieved by adding lactose or isopropyl-β-D-thiogalactopyranoside (IPTG).
   5760..5837    -  promoter       lacI promoter: lacI
   5845..6124    -  CDS            TcR (fragment): tetracycline efflux protein; tet; confers resistance to tetracycline
   6146..6164    +  promoter       T7 promoter: promoter for bacteriophage T7 RNA polymerase
   6165..6189    +  protein_bind   lac operator: The lac repressor binds to the lac operator to inhibit transcription in E. coli. This inhibition can be relieved by adding lactose or isopropyl-β-D-thiogalactopyranoside (IPTG). lac repressor encoded by lacI
>Addgene plasmid #119959 | 6CC8 (MBD3) | addgene full sequence | sequence record 232658 | Addgene NGS Result
CTAGAAATAATTTTGTTTAACTTTAAGAAGGAGATATACATATGTCCCCTATACTAGGTTATTGGAAAAT
TAAGGGCCTTGTGCAACCCACTCGACTTCTTTTGGAATATCTTGAAGAAAAATATGAAGAGCATTTGTAT
GAGCGCGATGAAGGTGATAAATGGCGAAACAAAAAGTTTGAATTGGGTTTGGAGTTTCCCAATCTTCCTT
ATTATATTGATGGTGATGTTAAATTAACACAGTCTATGGCCATCATACGTTATATAGCTGACAAGCACAA
CATGTTGGGTGGTTGTCCAAAAGAGCGTGCAGAGATTTCAATGCTTGAAGGAGCGGTTTTGGATATTAGA
TACGGTGTTTCGAGAATTGCATATAGTAAAGACTTTGAAACTCTCAAAGTTGATTTTCTTAGCAAGCTAC
CTGAAATGCTGAAAATGTTCGAAGATCGTTTATGTCATAAAACATATTTAAATGGTGATCATGTAACCCA
TCCTGACTTCATGTTGTATGACGCTCTTGATGTTGTTTTATACATGGACCCAATGTGCCTGGATGCGTTC
CCAAAATTAGTTTGTTTTAAAAAACGTATTGAAGCTATCCCACAAATTGATAAGTACTTGAAATCCAGCA
AGTATATAGCATGGCCTTTGCAGGGCTGGCAAGCCACGTTTGGTGGTGGCGACCATCCTCCAAAATCGGA
TGGTTCATCCATGGGCAGCAGCCATCATCATCATCATCACAGCAGCGGCCTGGTTCCGCGTGGTAGTATG
GAGCGGAAGAGGTGGGAGTGCCCGGCGCTCCCGCAGGGCTGGGAGAGGGAAGAAGTGCCCAGAAGGTCGG
GGCTGTCGGCCGGCCACAGGGATGTCTTTTACTATAGCCCGAGCGGGAAGAAGTTCCGCAGCAAGCCGCA
GCTGGCGCGCTACCTGGGCGGCTCCATGGACCTGAGCACCTTCGACTTCCGCACGGGCAAGATGCTGATG
TGATGACGAAGCTTGCGGCCGCACTCGAGCACCACCACCACCACCACTGAGATCCGGCTGCTAACAAAGC
CCGAAAGGAAGCTGAGTTGGCTGCTGCCACCGCTGAGCAATAACTAGCATAACCCCTTGGGGCCTCTAAA
CGGGTCTTGAGGGGTTTTTTGCTGAAAGGAGGAACTATATCCGGATTGGCGAATGGG
[124 nt withheld, positions 1178-1301]
C
[91 nt withheld, positions 1303-1393]
A
[49 nt withheld, positions 1395-1443]
CCTTTGACGTTGGAGTCCACGTTCTTTAATAGTGGACTCTTGTTCCAAACTGGAACAACACTCAACCCTA
TCTCGGTCTATTCTTTTGATTTATAAGGGATTTTGCCGATTTCGGCCTATTGGTTAAAAAATGAGCTGAT
TTAACAAAAATTTAACGCGAATTTTAACAAAATATTAACGCTTACAATTTAGGTGGCACTTTTCGGGGAA
ATGTGCGCGGAACCCCTATTTGTTTATTTTTCTAAATACATTCAAATATGTATCCGCTCATGAATTAATT
CTTAGAAAAACTCATCGAGCATCAAATGAAACTGCAATTTATTCATATCAGGATTATCAATACCATATTT
TTGAAAAAGCCGTTTCTGTAATGAAGGAGAAAACTCACCGAGGCAGTTCCATAGGATGGCAAGATCCTGG
TATCGGTCTGCGATTCCGACTCGTCCAACATCAATACAACCTATTAATTTCCCCTCGTCAAAAATAAGGT
TATCAAGTGAGAAATCACCATGAGTGACGACTGAATCCGGTGAGAATGGCAAAAGTTTATGCATTTCTTT
CCAGACTTGTTCAACAGGCCAGCCATTACGCTCGTCATCAAAATCACTCGCATCAACCAAACCGTTATTC
ATTCGTGATTGCGCCTGAGCGAGACGAAATACGCGATCGCTGTTAAAAGGACAATTACAAACAGGAATCG
AATGCAACCGGCGCAGGAACACTGCCAGCGCATCAACAATATTTTCACCTGAATCAGGATATTCTTCTAA
TACCTGGAATGCTGTTTTCCCGGGGATCGCAGTGGTGAGTAACCATGCATCATCAGGAGTACGGATAAAA
TGCTTGATGGTCGGAAGAGGCATAAATTCCGTCAGCCAGTTTAGTCTGACCATCTCATCTGTAACATCAT
TGGCAACGCTACCTTTGCCATGTTTCAGAAACAACTCTGGCGCATCGGGCTTCCCATACAATCGATAGAT
TGTCGCACCTGATTGCCCGACATTATCGCGAGCCCATTTATACCCATATAAATCAGCATCCATGTTGGAA
TTTAATCGCGGCCTAGAGCAAGACGTTTCCCGTTGAATATGGCTCATAACACCCCTTGTATTACTGTTTA
TGTAAGCAGACAGTTTTATTGTTCATGACCAAAATCCCTTAACGTGAGTTTTCGTTCCACTGAGCGTCAG
ACCCCGTAGAAAAGATCAAAGGATCTTCTTGAGATCCTTTTTTTCTGCGCGTAATCTGCTGCTTGCAAAC
AAAAAAACCACCGCTACCAGCGGTGGTTTGTTTGCCGGATCAAGAGCTACCAACTCTTTTTCCGAAGGTA
ACTGGCTTCAGCAGAGCGCAGATACCAAATACTGTCCTTCTAGTGTAGCCGTAGTTAGGCCACCACTTCA
AGAACTCTGTAGCACCGCCTACATACCTCGCTCTGCTAATCCTGTTACCAGTGGCTGCTGCCAGTGGCGA
TAAGTCGTGTCTTACCGGGTTGGACTCAAGACGATAGTTACCGGATAAGGCGCAGCGGTCGGGCTGAACG
GGGGGTTCGTGCACACAGCCCAGCTTGGAGCGAACGACCTACACCGAACTGAGATACCTACAGCGTGAGC
TATGAGAAAGCGCCACGCTTCCCGAAGGGAGAAAGGCGGACAGGTATCCGGTAAGCGGCAGGGTCGGAAC
AGGAGAGCGCACGAGGGAGCTTCCAGGGGGAAACGCCTGGTATCTTTATAGTCCTGTCGGGTTTCGCCAC
CTCTGACTTGAGCGTCGATTTTTGTGATGCTCGTCAGGGGGGCGGAGCCTATGGAAAAACGCCAGCAACG
CGGCCTTTTTACGGTTCCTGGCCTTTTGCTGGCCTTTTGCTCACATGTTCTTTCCTGCGTTATCCCCTGA
TTCTGTGGATAACCGTATTACCGCCTTTGAGTGAGCTGATACCGCTCGCCGCAGCCGAACGACCGAGCGC
AGCGAGTCAGTGAGCGAGGAAGCGGAAGAGCGCCTGATGCGGTATTTTCTCCTTACGCATCTGTGCGGTA
TTTCACACCGCAATGGTGCACTCTCAGTACAATCTGCTCTGATGCCGCATAGTTAAGCCAGTATACACTC
CGCTATCGCTACGTGACTGGGTCATGGCTGCGCCCCGACACCCGCCAACACCCGCTGACGCGCCCTGACG
GGCTTGTCTGCTCCCGGCATCCGCTTACAGACAAGCTGTGACCGTCTCCGGGAGCTGCATGTGTCAGAGG
TTTTCACCGTCATCACCGAAACGCGCGAGGCAGCTGCGGTAAAGCTCATCAGCGTGGTCGTGAAGCGATT
CACAGATGTCTGCCTGTTCATCCGCGTCCAGCTCGTTGAGTTTCTCCAGAAGCGTTAATGTCTGGCTTCT
GATAAAGCGGGCCATGTTAAGGGCGGTTTTTTCCTGTTTGGTCACTGATGCCTCCGTGTAAGGGGGATTT
CTGTTCATGGGGGTAATGATACCGATGAAACGAGAGAGGATGCTCACGATACGGGTTACTGATGATGAAC
ATGCCCGGTTACTGGAACGTTGTGAGGGTAAACAACTGGCGGTATGGATGCGGCGGGACCAGAGAAAAAT
CACTCAGGGTCAATGCCAGCGCTTCGTTAATACAGATGTAGGTGTTCCACAGGGTAGCCAGCAGCATCCT
GCGATGCAGATCCGGAACATAATGGTGCAGGGCGCTGACTTCCGCGTTTCCAGACTTTACGAAACACGGA
AACCGAAGACCATTCATGTTGTTGCTCAGGTCGCAGACGTTTTGCAGCAGCAGTCGCTTCACGTTCGCTC
GCGTATCGGTGATTCATTCTGCTAACCAGTAAGGCAACCCCGCCAGCCTAGCCGGGTCCTCAACGACAGG
AGCACGATCATGCGCACCCGTGGGGCCGCCATGCCGGCGATAATGGCCTGCTTCTCGCCGAAACGTTTGG
TGGCGGGACCAGTGACGAAGGCTTGAGCGAGGGCGTGCAAGATTCCGAATACCGCAAGCGACAGGCCGAT
CATCGTCGCGCTCCAGCGAAAGCGGTCCTCGCCGAAAATGACCCAGAGCGCTGCCGGCACCTGTCCTACG
AGTTGCATGATAAAGAAGACAGTCATAAGTGCGGCGACGATAGTCATGCCCCGCGCCCACCGGAAGGAGC
TGACTGGGTTGAAGGCTCTCAAGGGCATCGGTCGAGATCCCGGTGCCTAATGAGTGAGCTAACTTACATT
AATTGCGTTGCGCTCACTGCCCGCTTTCCAGTCGGGAAACCTGTCGTGCCAGCTGCATTAATGAATCGGC
CAACGCGCGGGGAGAGGCGGTTTGCGTATTGGGCGCCAGGGTGGTTTTTCTTTTCACCAGTGAGACGGGC
AACAGCTGATTGCCCTTCACCGCCTGGCCCTGAGAGAGTTGCAGCAAGCGGTCCACGCTGGTTTGCCCCA
GCAGGCGAAAATCCTGTTTGATGGTGGTTAACGGCGGGATATAACATGAGCTGTCTTCGGTATCGTCGTA
TCCCACTACCGAGATATCCGCACCAACGCGCAGCCCGGACTCGGTAATGGCGCGCATTGCGCCCAGCGCC
ATCTGATCGTTGGCAACCAGCATCGCAGTGGGAACGATGCCCTCATTCAGCATTTGCATGGTTTGTTGAA
AACCGGACATGGCACTCCAGTCGCCTTCCCGTTCCGCTATCGGCTGAATTTGATTGCGAGTGAGATATTT
ATGCCAGCCAGCCAGACGCAGACGCGCCGAGACAGAACTTAATGGGCCCGCTAACAGCGCGATTTGCTGG
TGACCCAATGCGACCAGATGCTCCACGCCCAGTCGCGTACCGTCTTCATGGGAGAAAATAATACTGTTGA
TGGGTGTCTGGTCAGAGACATCAAGAAATAACGCCGGAACATTAGTGCAGGCAGCTTCCACAGCAATGGC
ATCCTGGTCATCCAGCGGATAGTTAATGATCAGCCCACTGACGCGTTGCGCGAGAAGATTGTGCACCGCC
GCTTTACAGGCTTCGACGCCGCTTCGTTCTACCATCGACACCACCACGCTGGCACCCAGTTGATCGGCGC
GAGATTTAATCGCCGCGACAATTTGCGACGGCGCGTGCAGGGCCAGACTGGAGGTGGCAACGCCAATCAG
CAACGACTGTTTGCCCGCCAGTTGTTGTGCCACGCGGTTGGGAATGTAATTCAGCTCCGCCATCGCCGCT
TCCACTTTTTCCCGCGTTTTCGCAGAAACGTGGCTGGCCTGGTTCACCACGCGGGAAACGGTCTGATAAG
AGACACCGGCATACTCTGCGACATCGTATAACGTTACTGGTTTCACATTCACCACCCTGAATTGACTCTC
TTCCGGGCGCTATCATGCCATACCGCGAAAGGTTTTGCGCCATTCGATGGTGTCCGGGATCTCGACGCTC
TCCCTTATGCGACTCCTGCATTAGGAAGCAGCCCAGTAGTAGGTTGAGGCCGTTGAGCACCGCCGCCGCA
AGGAATGGTGCATGCAAGGAGATGGCGCCCAACAGTCCCCCGGCCACGGGGCCTGCCACCATACCCACGC
CGAAACAAGCGCTCATGAGCCCGAAGTGGCGAGCCCGATCTTCCCCATCGGTGATGTCGGCGATATAGGC
GCCAGCAACCGCACCTGTGGCGCCGGTGATGCCGGCCACGATGCGTCCGGCGTAGAGGATCGAGATCTCG
ATCCCGCGAAATTAATACGACTCACTATAGGGGAATTGTGAGCGGATAACAATTCCCCT
