>Addgene plasmid #119959 | 6CC8 (MBD3) | depositor partial sequence | sequence record 227387 | Insert sequence
ATGGAGCGGAAGAGGTGGGAGTGCCCGGCGCTCCCGCAGGGCTGGGAGAGGGAAGAAGTGCCCAGAAGGT
CGGGGCTGTCGGCCGGCCACAGGGATGTCTTTTACTATAGCCCGAGCGGGAAGAAGTTCCGCAGCAAGCC
GCAGCTGGCGCGCTACCTGGGCGGCTCCATGGACCTGAGCACCTTCGACTTCCGCACGGGCAAGATGCTG
ATG
